Addgene plasmid #117890: TaALMT1-uPIC 5'
Purpose: protein expression
Depositing lab: Geoffrey Chang. Depositing organization: University of California, San Diego (UCSD).
Backbone
  Vector backbone: pPICZc
  Backbone size w/o insert (bp): 3329
  Vector type: Yeast Expression
Growth in bacteria
  Bacterial resistance: Bleocin (Zeocin), 50 μg/mL
  Growth temperature: 37°C
  Growth strain: DH5alpha
  Copy number: High Copy
Gene/Insert
  Gene/Insert name: TaALMT1-uPIC 5'
  Species: Triticum aestivum
  Promoter: AOX
  Cloning method: Unknown
  Sequencing primers: 5′ GACTGGTTCCAATTGACAAGC; 3′ GCAAATGGCATTCTGACATCC
Terms and licenses: Academic/Nonprofit Terms; Industry Terms: Not Available to Industry
How to cite: TaALMT1-uPIC 5' was a gift from Geoffrey Chang (Addgene plasmid # 117890 ; http://n2t.net/addgene:117890 ; RRID:Addgene_117890)
