[The description below was written by a language model from this plasmid's Addgene catalogue record and pLannotate feature annotations shown in this document.]
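Description:
TaALMT1-uPIC 5' is a yeast expression plasmid built on the pPICZc backbone for methanol-inducible protein production in Pichia pastoris (Komagataella phaffii). The sequenced record is 3,959 nt. It is propagated in E. coli through a high-copy ColE1/pUC-type origin. Selection in both hosts relies on a single Sh ble (BleoR) gene conferring Zeocin resistance. This gene sits behind tandem promoters, the S. cerevisiae TEF1 promoter for expression in yeast and the synthetic EM7 promoter for expression in bacteria, and is followed by the CYC1 terminator. No yeast replication origin is annotated, which fits the usual pPICZ design in which the plasmid is maintained in Pichia by integration into the genome, typically through homology at the AOX1 locus.

The expression cassette places wheat (Triticum aestivum) ALMT1 sequence under the AOX1 promoter, which is induced by methanol, with the AOX1 terminator downstream. ALMT1 is a malate transporter critical for aluminium tolerance, and it is also permeable to chloride, nitrate and sulfate. The annotation identifies the coding region as an ALMT1 fragment of about 700 bp rather than the full-length protein. This, together with the "5'" in the name, suggests that only the N-terminal part of the gene is present, although the record does not explain the "uPIC 5'" designation. A short 18 bp match to a composite tag follows the insert. Its length is compatible with a hexahistidine tag, but the record does not confirm this. The small AOX1 coding fragment annotated before the terminator is probably residual AOX1 3' sequence. The stated purpose is simply protein expression, and the cloning method is not recorded.
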