Features (pLannotate 1.2.2; 10 found; start..end, strand, type, name):
      2..940     +  promoter       AOX1 promoter: Pichia pastoris AOX1; inducible promoter, regulated by methanol
    962..1666    +  CDS            ALMT1 (fragment): ALMT1_WHEAT - Also known as ALMT1-1, ALMT1-2. Experimental evidence at protein level: Swiss-Prot protein existence level 1. Malate transporter critical for aluminum tolerance. Permeable to chloride, nitrate, sulfate and malate. From Triticum aestivum (Wheat).
   1685..1702    +  CDS            capTEV™ (fragment): composite tag for in vivo biotinylation, TEV protease cleavage, and 6xHis tagging
   1713..1778    +  CDS            AOX1 (fragment): ALOX1_KOMPC - Experimental evidence at protein level: Swiss-Prot protein existence level 1. Major isoform of alcohol oxidase, which catalyzes the oxidation of methanol to formaldehyde and hydrogen peroxide, the first step in the methanol utilization pathway of methylotrophic yeasts. From Komagataella phaffii (strain ATCC 76273 / CBS 7435 / CECT 11047 / NRRL Y-11430 / Wegner 21-1) (Yeast) (Pichia pastoris).
   1782..2028    +  terminator     AOX1 terminator: Pichia pastoris AOX1; transcription terminator for AOX1
   2049..2456    +  promoter       TEF1 promoter: S. cerevisiae TEF1; promoter for EF-1α
   2463..2510    +  promoter       EM7 promoter: synthetic bacterial promoter&nbsp
   2529..2903    +  CDS            BleoR: antibiotic-binding protein; Sh ble from Streptoalloteichus hindustanus; confers resistance to bleomycin, phleomycin, and Zeocin™
   2969..3216    +  terminator     CYC1 terminator: S. cerevisiae CYC1; transcription terminator for CYC1
   3291..3879    -  rep_origin     ori: high-copy-number ColE1/pMB1/pBR322/pUC origin of replication
>Addgene plasmid #117890 | TaALMT1-uPIC 5' | addgene full sequence | sequence record 230349 | Addgene NGS Result
AGATCTAACATCCAAAGACGAAAGGTTGAATGAAACCTTTTTGCCATCCGACATCCACAGGTCCATTCTC
ACACATAAGTGCCAAACGCAACAGGAGGGGATACACTAGCAGCAGACCGTTGCAAACGCAGGACCTCCAC
TCCTCTTCTCCTCAACACCCACTTTTGCCATCGAAAAACCAGCCCAGTTATTGGGCTTGATTGGAGCTCG
CTCATTCCAATTCCTTCTATTAGGCTACTAACACCATGACTTTATTAGCCTGTCTATCCTGGCCCCCCTG
GCGAGGTTCATGTTTGTTTATTTCCGAATGCAACAAGCTCCGCATTACACCCGAACATCACTCCAGATGA
GGGCTTTCTGAGTGTGGGGTCAAATAGTTTCATGTTCCCCAAATGGCCCAAAACTGACAGTTTAAACGCT
GTCTTGGAACCTAATATGACAAAAGCGTGATCTCATCCAAGATGAACTAAGTTTGGTTCGTTGAAATGCT
AACGGCCAGTTGGTCAAAAAGAAACTTCCAAAAGTCGGCATACCGTTTGTCTTGTTTGGTATTGATTGAC
GAATGCTCAAAAATAATCTCATTAATGCTTAGCGCAGTCTCTCTATCGCTTCTGAACCCCGGTGCACCTG
TGCCGAAACGCAAATGGGGAAACACCCGCTTTTTGGATGATTATGCATTGTCTCCACATTGTATGCTTCC
AAGATTCTGGTGGGAATACTGCTGATAGCCTAACGTTCATGATCAAAATTTAACTGTTCTAACCCCTACT
TGACAGCAATATATAAACAGAAGGAAGCTGCCCTGTCTTAAACCTTTTTTTTTATCATCATTATTAGCTT
ACTTTCATAATTGCGACTGGTTCCAATTGACAAGCTTTTGATTTTAACGACTTTTAACGACAACTTGAGA
AGATCAAAAAACAACTAATTATTCGAAACGAGGAATTCGCTGAGGCTTAATATGGATATTGATCACGGCA
GAGAGAGCGACGGCGAGATGGTGGGCACCATCGCCAGCTGCGGGCTGCTGCTCCACTCGCTTCTCGCCGG
GCTCGGGCGTCGCGCCGCCGGGTTCGCCCGGAAGGTGGGCGGCGCCGCGCGGGAGGACCCGAGGCGGGTG
GCGCACTCGCTCAAAGTCGGCCTGGCGCTCGCGCTGGTGTCCGTCGTCTACTTCGTCACGCCGCTCTTCA
ACGGCCTCGGGGTGTCCGCGATATGGGCCGTGCTCACCGTCGTCGTCGTCATGGAGTACACCGTCGGTGC
CACGCTGAGTAAAGGCTTGAACAGAGCCTTGGCGACGTTGGTGGCTGGCTGCATCGCCGTCGGAGCTCAT
CAGTTAGCTGAATTAGCTGAACGCTGTGGTGATCAGGGAGAGCCCATAATGCTTACCGTGCTCGTCTTCT
TCGTAGCGTCAGCGGCGACGTTCTTGCGCTTCATCCCGGAGATCAAGGCCAAGTACGACTACGGCGTGAC
CATCTTCATACTGACCTTCGGTCTGGTGGCCGTGTCGAGCTACAGAGTGGAGGAGCTCATCCAGCTCGCG
CACCAGCGGTTCTACACCATAGCCGTCGGCGTCTTCATCTGCCTCTGCACCACCGTCTTCCTCTTCCCCG
TCTGGGCCGGAGAGGACGTCCACAAGGCATTAAACCTCAGCAGCGGCGAGAACCTGTACTTCCAATCTGT
CGACCATCATCATCATCATCATTGAGTTTGTAGCCTTAGACATGACTGTTCCTCAGTTCAAGTTGGGCAC
TTACGAGAAGACCGGTCTTGCTAGATTCTAATCAAGAGGATGTCAGAATGCCATTTGCCTGAGAGATGCA
GGCTTCATTTTTGATACTTTTTTATTTGTAACCTATATAGTATAGGATTTTTTTTGTCATTTTGTTTCTT
CTCGTACGAGCTTGCTCCTGATCAGCCTATCTCGCAGCTGATGAATATCTTGTGGTAGGGGTTTGGGAAA
ATCATTCGAGTTTGATGTTTTTCTTGGTATTTCCCACTCCTCTTCAGAGTACAGAAGATTAAGTGAGACC
TTCGTTTGTGCGGATCCCCCACACACCATAGCTTCAAAATGTTTCTACTCCTTTTTTACTCTTCCAGATT
TTCTCGGACTCCGCGCATCGCCGTACCACTTCAAAACACCCAAGCACAGCATACTAAATTTCCCCTCTTT
CTTCCTCTAGGGTGTCGTTAATTACCCGTACTAAAGGTTTGGAAAAGAAAAAAGAGACCGCCTCGTTTCT
TTTTCTTCGTCGAAAAAGGCAATAAAAATTTTTATCACGTTTCTTTTTCTTGAAAATTTTTTTTTTTGAT
TTTTTTCTCTTTCGATGACCTCCCATTGATATTTAAGTTAATAAACGGTCTTCAATTTCTCAAGTTTCAG
TTTCATTTTTCTTGTTCTATTACAACTTTTTTTACTTCTTGCTCATTAGAAAGAAAGCATAGCAATCTAA
TCTAAGGGCGGTGTTGACAATTAATCATCGGCATAGTATATCGGCATAGTATAATACGACAAGGTGAGGA
ACTAAACCATGGCCAAGTTGACCAGTGCCGTTCCGGTGCTCACCGCGCGCGACGTCGCCGGAGCGGTCGA
GTTCTGGACCGACCGGCTCGGGTTCTCCCGGGACTTCGTGGAGGACGACTTCGCCGGTGTGGTCCGGGAC
GACGTGACCCTGTTCATCAGCGCGGTCCAGGACCAGGTGGTGCCGGACAACACCCTGGCCTGGGTGTGGG
TGCGCGGCCTGGACGAGCTGTACGCCGAGTGGTCGGAGGTCGTGTCCACGAACTTCCGGGACGCCTCCGG
GCCGGCCATGACCGAGATCGGCGAGCAGCCGTGGGGGCGGGAGTTCGCCCTGCGCGACCCGGCCGGCAAC
TGCGTGCACTTCGTGGCCGAGGAGCAGGACTGACACGTCCGACGCGGCCCGACGGGTCCGAGGCCTCGGA
GATCCGTCCCCCTTTTCCTTTGTCGATATCATGTAATTAGTTATGTCACGCTTACATTCACGCCCTCCCC
CCACATCCGCTCTAACCGAAAAGGAAGGAGTTAGACAACCTGAAGTCTAGGTCCCTATTTATTTTTTTAT
AGTTATGTTAGTATTAAGAACGTTATTTATATTTCAAATTTTTCTTTTTTTTCTGTACAGACGCGTGTAC
GCATGTAACATTATACTGAAAACCTTGCTTGAGAAGGTTTTGGGACGCTCGAAGGCTTTAATTTGCAAGC
TGGAGACCAACATGTGAGCAAAAGGCCAGCAAAAGGCCAGGAACCGTAAAAAGGCCGCGTTGCTGGCGTT
TTTCCATAGGCTCCGCCCCCCTGACGAGCATCACAAAAATCGACGCTCAAGTCAGAGGTGGCGAAACCCG
ACAGGACTATAAAGATACCAGGCGTTTCCCCCTGGAAGCTCCCTCGTGCGCTCTCCTGTTCCGACCCTGC
CGCTTACCGGATACCTGTCCGCCTTTCTCCCTTCGGGAAGCGTGGCGCTTTCTCATAGCTCACGCTGTAG
GTATCTCAGTTCGGTGTAGGTCGTTCGCTCCAAGCTGGGCTGTGTGCACGAACCCCCCGTTCAGCCCGAC
CGCTGCGCCTTATCCGGTAACTATCGTCTTGAGTCCAACCCGGTAAGACACGACTTATCGCCACTGGCAG
CAGCCACTGGTAACAGGATTAGCAGAGCGAGGTATGTAGGCGGTGCTACAGAGTTCTTGAAGTGGTGGCC
TAACTACGGCTACACTAGAAGAACAGTATTTGGTATCTGCGCTCTGCTGAAGCCAGTTACCTTCGGAAAA
AGAGTTGGTAGCTCTTGATCCGGCAAACAAACCACCGCTGGTAGCGGTGGTTTTTTTGTTTGCAAGCAGC
AGATTACGCGCAGAAAAAAAGGATCTCAAGAAGATCCTTTGATCTTTTCTACGGGGTCTGACGCTCAGTG
GAACGAAAACTCACGTTAAGGGATTTTGGTCATGAGATC
