>Addgene plasmid #117890 | TaALMT1-uPIC 5' | depositor partial sequence | sequence record 222695 | insert sequence
ATGGATATTGATCACGGCAGAGAGAGCGACGGCGAGATGGTGGGCACCATCGCCAGCTGCGGGCTGCTGC
TCCACTCGCTTCTCGCCGGGCTCGGGCGTCGCGCCGCCGGGTTCGCCCGGAAGGTGGGCGGCGCCGCGCG
GGAGGACCCGAGGCGGGTGGCGCACTCGCTCAAAGTCGGCCTGGCGCTCGCGCTGGTGTCCGTCGTCTAC
TTCGTCACGCCGCTCTTCAACGGCCTCGGGGTGTCCGCGATATGGGCCGTGCTCACCGTCGTCGTCGTCA
TGGAGTACACCGTCGGTGCCACGCTGAGTAAAGGCTTGAACAGAGCCTTGGCGACGTTGGTGGCTGGCTG
CATCGCCGTCGGAGCTCATCAGTTAGCTGAATTAGCTGAACGCTGTGGTGATCAGGGAGAGCCCATAATG
CTTACCGTGCTCGTCTTCTTCGTAGCGTCAGCGGCGACGTTCTTGCGCTTCATCCCGGAGATCAAGGCCA
AGTACGACTACGGCGTGACCATCTTCATACTGACCTTCGGTCTGGTGGCCGTGTCGAGCTACAGAGTGGA
GGAGCTCATCCAGCTCGCGCACCAGCGGTTCTACACCATAGCCGTCGGCGTCTTCATCTGCCTCTGCACC
ACCGTCTTCCTCTTCCCCGTCTGGGCCGGAGAGGACGTCCACAAGCTCGCCTCCGGCAACCTCGACAAAC
TCGCTCAGTTCATTGAAGGAATGGAATTCAACTGCTTTGGCGAAAACAGTGTTGCAAATAATTTTGGGGG
AAAAGATTTCCCCCAAATGCACAAGAGCGTCCTTAATTCGAAGGCCACTGAGGACTCTTTGTGCACCTTT
GCCAAATGGGAGCCTCGTCATGGCCAGTTCAGATTTCGACACCCATGGAGTCAATACCAGAAGCTGGGAA
CTCTTTGTCGCCAATGTGCGTCTTCTATGGAGGCTCTTGCTTCATATGTCATCACAACCTCAAAAACCCA
GTGCCCTGCTGCAGCCAACCCTGAGCTATCATGTAAGGTTCGAAAAACATGTGGCGAAATGAGCTTGCAT
TCCTCCAAGGTGCTTAGGGATCTCGCAATGGCAACTCGAACAATGACTGTGCCGTCTCCAGTGAATATCA
CCATGGCTACAGCCGTGAAAGCAGCGGAAAGCCTCAGAAGCGAGCTTGCAGAGAACACGGCTCTGTTGCA
AGTGATGCATGTGGCCGTCACCGCAACACTTCTTGCGGACTTGGTTGATAGGGTGAAGGAAATCGCGGAA
TGTGTTGATGTCCTAGCAAGACTGGCGCACTTTAAGAACCCCGAGGACACAAAAAATGTCGTTGTTAGTA
CCGTGAGTCGAGGGATAGACGAACCTTTGCCTGACGTGGTTATTTTGTAA
